Addgene plasmid #64732: pcDNA3-ER-CaNAR2
Purpose: Endoplasmic reticulum (ER)-targeted FRET biosensor for monitoring calcineurin (CaN) phosphatase activity; targeted to cytosolic face of ER membrane.
Depositing lab: Jin Zhang. Depositing organization: Johns Hopkins University and School of Medicine. Publication: Calmodulin-controlled spatial decoding of oscillatory Ca2+ signals by calcineurin. Mehta S, Aye-Han NN, Ganesan A, Oldach L, Gorshkov K, Zhang J. eLife. 2014 Jul 23;3:e03765. doi: 10.7554/eLife.03765. PubMed 25056880.
Backbone
  Vector backbone: pcDNA3
  Backbone manufacturer: Invitrogen
  Backbone size w/o insert (bp): 5446
  Total vector size (bp): 7858
  Vector type: Mammalian Expression
  Selectable markers: Neomycin (select with G418)
Growth in bacteria
  Bacterial resistance: Ampicillin, 100 μg/mL
  Growth temperature: 37°C
  Growth strain: DH5alpha
  Copy number: High Copy
Gene/Insert
  Gene/Insert name: CYP450-CaNAR2
  Species: H. sapiens (human), Synthetic
  Insert size (bp): 2430
  Promoter: CMV
  Tag / fusion protein: Cerulean3 (N terminal on insert); YPet (C terminal on insert); N-terminal 27 amino acids from CYP450 (N terminal on insert)
  Cloning method: Restriction Enzyme; 5′ cloning site HindIII (not destroyed); 3′ cloning site EcoRI (not destroyed)
  Sequencing primers: 5′ T7 forward; 3′ BGH reverse
Terms and licenses: Academic/Nonprofit Terms; Industry Terms: Not Available to Industry
How to cite: pcDNA3-ER-CaNAR2 was a gift from Jin Zhang (Addgene plasmid # 64732 ; http://n2t.net/addgene:64732 ; RRID:Addgene_64732)
