[The description below was written by a language model from this plasmid's Addgene catalogue record and pLannotate feature annotations shown in this document.]
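Description:
pcDNA3-ER-CaNAR2 is a mammalian expression plasmid built on the pcDNA3 backbone that encodes a genetically encoded FRET biosensor for calcineurin (CaN) phosphatase activity, anchored at the cytosolic face of the endoplasmic reticulum membrane. It is propagated in E. coli as a high-copy plasmid through a ColE1/pUC-type origin with ampicillin selection (AmpR under its own bla promoter), and it also carries an f1 origin. For selecting stably transfected mammalian cells, an SV40 early promoter drives a neomycin phosphotransferase gene followed by an SV40 polyadenylation signal, conferring G418 resistance.

The sensor open reading frame lies between the HindIII and EcoRI cloning sites and is expressed from the CMV immediate-early enhancer/promoter, with termination at the bovine growth hormone poly(A) signal. Flanking T7 and SP6 promoters are standard pcDNA3 elements. Reading from the N terminus, the fusion begins with a 27-residue cytochrome P450 leader, which the annotation matches to rabbit CYP2C1 and which serves as the ER-targeting anchor. This is followed by the cyan donor Cerulean3, a fragment of human NFATC2 (NFAT1), and the yellow acceptor YPet. NFAT is a well-known calcineurin substrate, so dephosphorylation of this fragment is expected to change its conformation and alter energy transfer between the two fluorescent proteins, giving a ratiometric readout. The record does not specify the direction or magnitude of the response.

The construct is intended for live-cell imaging of local calcineurin activity at the ER surface, for example when comparing how calcium signals are decoded in different subcellular compartments. The annotated sequence is 7,855 nt, in close agreement with the catalogued total size.
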