Features (pLannotate 1.2.2; 24 found; start..end, strand, type, name):
     36..80      -  misc_feature   bom (fragment): basis of mobility region from pBR322
    235..614     +  enhancer       CMV enhancer: human cytomegalovirus immediate early enhancer
    615..818     +  promoter       CMV promoter: human cytomegalovirus (CMV) immediate early promoter
    814..847     +  LTR            5' LTR (truncated) (fragment): truncated 5' long terminal repeat (LTR) from HIV-1
    863..881     +  promoter       T7 promoter: promoter for bacteriophage T7 RNA polymerase
    920..1000    +  CDS            CYP2C1 (fragment): CP2C1_RABIT - Experimental evidence at protein level: Swiss-Prot protein existence level 1. Cytochromes P450 are a group of heme-thiolate monooxygenases. In liver microsomes, this enzyme is involved in an NADPH-dependent electron transport pathway. It oxidizes a variety of structurally unrelated compounds, including steroids, fatty acids, and xenobiotics. From Oryctolagus cuniculus (Rabbit).
   1007..1723    +  CDS            mCerulean3: mCerulean3 is a basic (constitutively fluorescent) cyan fluorescent protein published in 2011, derived from Aequorea victoria. It is reported to be a somewhat slowly-maturing monomer with very low acid sensitivity.
   1733..2623    +  CDS            NFATC2 (fragment): NFAC2_HUMAN - Also known as NFAT1, NFATP. Experimental evidence at protein level: Swiss-Prot protein existence level 1. Plays a role in the inducible expression of cytokine genes in T-cells, especially in the induction of the IL-2, IL-3, IL-4, TNF-alpha or GM-CSF. Promotes invasive migration through the activation of GPC6 expression and WNT5A signaling pathway. From Homo sapiens (Human).
   2630..3340    +  CDS            YPet: yellow fluorescent protein optimized for FRET with CyPet (Nguyen and Daugherty, 2005)
   3407..3425    -  promoter       SP6 promoter: promoter for bacteriophage SP6 RNA polymerase
   3451..3675    +  polyA_signal   bGH poly(A) signal: bovine growth hormone polyadenylation signal
   3679..3700    +  promoter       SV40 promoter (fragment): SV40 enhancer and early promoter
   3721..4149    +  rep_origin     f1 ori (sequence partly withheld): f1 bacteriophage origin of replication; arrow indicates direction of (+) strand synthesis
   4163..4493    +  promoter       SV40 promoter: SV40 enhancer and early promoter
   4560..5351    +  CDS            neo: KKA2_KLEPN - Also known as kan, nptII. Experimental evidence at protein level: Swiss-Prot protein existence level 1. Resistance to kanamycin, neomycin, paromomycin, ribostamycin, butirosin and gentamicin B. From Klebsiella pneumoniae.
   5375..5533    +  CDS            ble (fragment): BLE_KLEPN - Experimental evidence at protein level: Swiss-Prot protein existence level 1. Binding protein with a strong affinity to the bleomycin family of antibiotics. Binds to CL990; an antimitotic-antibiotic compound. From Klebsiella pneumoniae.
   5528..5649    +  polyA_signal   SV40 poly(A) signal: SV40 polyadenylation signal
   5722..5738    -  protein_bind   lac operator: The lac repressor binds to the lac operator to inhibit transcription in E. coli. This inhibition can be relieved by adding lactose or isopropyl-β-D-thiogalactopyranoside (IPTG). lac repressor encoded by lacI
   5746..5776    -  promoter       lac promoter: promoter for the E. coli lac operon
   5791..5812    -  protein_bind   CAP binding site: CAP binding activates transcription in the presence of cAMP. E. coli catabolite activator protein
   5825..5917    -  CDS            lacI (fragment): lac repressor; lacI; The lac repressor binds to the lac operator to inhibit transcription in E. coli. This inhibition can be relieved by adding lactose or isopropyl-β-D-thiogalactopyranoside (IPTG).
   6100..6688    -  rep_origin     ori: high-copy-number ColE1/pMB1/pBR322/pUC origin of replication
   6859..7719    -  CDS            AmpR: β-lactamase; bla; confers resistance to ampicillin, carbenicillin, and related antibiotics
   7720..7824    -  promoter       AmpR promoter: bla
>Addgene plasmid #64732 | pcDNA3-ER-CaNAR2 | depositor full sequence | sequence record 109351 | pcDNA3-ER-CaNAR2 sequence 7855 bps
GACGGATCGGGAGATCTCCCGATCCCCTATGGTCGACTCTCAGTACAATCTGCTCTGATGCCGCATAGTT
AAGCCAGTATCTGCTCCCTGCTTGTGTGTTGGAGGTCGCTGAGTAGTGCGCGAGCAAAATTTAAGCTACA
ACAAGGCAAGGCTTGACCGACAATTGCATGAAGAATCTGCTTAGGGTTAGGCGTTTTGCGCTGCTTCGCG
ATGTACGGGCCAGATATACGCGTTGACATTGATTATTGACTAGTTATTAATAGTAATCAATTACGGGGTC
ATTAGTTCATAGCCCATATATGGAGTTCCGCGTTACATAACTTACGGTAAATGGCCCGCCTGGCTGACCG
CCCAACGACCCCCGCCCATTGACGTCAATAATGACGTATGTTCCCATAGTAACGCCAATAGGGACTTTCC
ATTGACGTCAATGGGTGGACTATTTACGGTAAACTGCCCACTTGGCAGTACATCAAGTGTATCATATGCC
AAGTACGCCCCCTATTGACGTCAATGACGGTAAATGGCCCGCCTGGCATTATGCCCAGTACATGACCTTA
TGGGACTTTCCTACTTGGCAGTACATCTACGTATTAGTCATCGCTATTACCATGGTGATGCGGTTTTGGC
AGTACATCAATGGGCGTGGATAGCGGTTTGACTCACGGGGATTTCCAAGTCTCCACCCCATTGACGTCAA
TGGGAGTTTGTTTTGGCACCAAAATCAACGGGACTTTCCAAAATGTCGTAACAACTCCGCCCCATTGACG
CAAATGGGCGGTAGGCGTGTACGGTGGGAGGTCTATATAAGCAGAGCTCTCTGGCTAACTAGAGAACCCA
CTGCTTACTGGCTTATCGAAATTAATACGACTCACTATAGGGAGACCCAAGCTTCAGTTGTCAGGAAGAG
AAGGCTCCCATGGACCCTGTGGTGGTGCTGGGGCTCTGTCTCTCCTGTTTGCTTCTCCTTTCACTCTGGA
AACAGAGCTATGGGGGAGGGGATCCCATGGTGAGCAAGGGCGAGGAGCTGTTCACCGGGGTGGTGCCCAT
CCTGGTCGAGCTGGACGGCGACGTAAACGGCCACAAGTTCAGCGTGTCCGGCGAGGGCGAGGGCGATGCC
ACCTACGGCAAGCTGACCCTGAAGTTCATCTGCACCACCGGCAAGCTGCCCGTGCCCTGGCCCACCCTCG
TGACCACCCTGAGCTGGGGCGTGCAGTGCTTCGCCCGCTACCCCGACCACATGAAGCAGCACGACTTCTT
CAAGTCCGCCATGCCCGAAGGCTACGTCCAGGAGCGCACCATCTTCTTCAAGGACGACGGCAACTACAAG
ACCCGCGCCGAGGTGAAGTTCGAGGGCGACACCCTGGTGAACCGCATCGAGCTGAAGGGCATCGACTTCA
AGGAGGACGGCAACATCCTGGGGCACAAGCTGGAGTACAACGCCATCCACGGCAACGTCTATATCACCGC
CGACAAGCAGAAGAACGGCATCAAGGCCAACTTCGGCCTCAACTGCAACATCGAGGACGGCAGCGTGCAG
CTCGCCGACCACTACCAGCAGAACACCCCCATCGGCGACGGCCCCGTGCTGCTGCCCGACAACCACTACC
TGAGCACCCAGTCCAAGCTGAGCAAAGACCCCAACGAGAAGCGCGATCACATGGTCCTGCTGGAGTTCGT
GACCGCCGCCGGGATCACTCTCGGCATGGACGAGCTGTACAAGCGCATGCCCATGAACGCCCCCGAGCGG
CAGCCCCAACCCGACGGCGGGGACGCCCCAGGCCACGAGCCTGGGGGCAGCCCCCAAGACGAGCTTGACT
TCTCCATCCTCTTCGACTATGAGTATTTGAATCCGAACGAAGAAGAGCCGAATGCACATAAGGTCGCCAG
CCCACCCTCCGGACCCGCATACCCCGATGATGTAATGGACTATGGCCTCAAGCCATACAGCCCCCTTGCT
AGTCTCTCTGGCGAGCCCCCCGGCCGATTCGGAGAGCCGGATAGGGTAGGGCCGCAGAAGTTTCTGAGCG
CGGCCAAGCCAGCAGGGGCCTCGGGCCTGAGCCCTCGGATCGAGATCACTCCGTCCCACGAACTGATCCA
GGCAGTGGGGCCCCTCCGCATGAGAGACGCGGGCCTCCTGGTGGAGCAGCCTCCCCTGGCCGGGGTGGCC
GCCAGCCCGAGGTTCACCCTGCCCGTGCCCGGCTTCGAGGGCTACCGCGAGCCGCTTTGCTTGAGCCCCG
CTAGCAGCGGCTCCTCTGCCAGCTTCATTTCTGACACCTTCTCCCCCTACACCTCGCCCTGCGTCTCGCC
CAATAACGGCGGGCCCGACGACCTGTGTCCGCAGTTTCAAAACATCCCTGCTCATTATTCCCCCAGAACC
TCGCCAATAATGTCACCTCGAACCAGCCTCGCCGAGGACAGCTGCCTGGGCCGCCACTCGCCCGTGCCCC
GTCCGGCCTCCCGCTCCTCATCGCCTGGTGCCAAGCGGAGGCATTCGTGCGCCGAGGCCTTGGTTGCCCT
GCCGCCCGGAGCCTCACCCCAGCGCTCCCGGAGCCCCTCGCCGCAGCCCTCATCTCACGTGGCACCCCAG
GACCACGGCTCCCCGGCTGGGTACCCCCCTGTTGAGCTCTCTAAAGGTGAAGAATTATTCACTGGTGTTG
TCCCAATTTTGGTTGAATTAGATGGTGATGTTAATGGTCACAAATTTTCTGTCTCCGGTGAAGGTGAAGG
TGATGCTACGTACGGTAAATTGACCTTAAAATTACTCTGTACTACTGGTAAATTGCCAGTTCCATGGCCA
ACCTTAGTCACTACTTTAGGTTATGGTGTTCAATGTTTTGCTAGATACCCAGATCATATGAAACAACATG
ACTTTTTCAAGTCTGCCATGCCAGAAGGTTATGTTCAAGAAAGAACTATTTTTTTCAAAGATGACGGTAA
CTACAAGACCAGAGCTGAAGTCAAGTTTGAAGGTGATACCTTAGTTAATAGAATCGAATTAAAAGGTATT
GATTTTAAAGAAGATGGTAACATTTTAGGTCACAAATTGGAATACAACTATAACTCTCACAATGTTTACA
TCACTGCTGACAAACAAAAGAATGGTATCAAAGCTAACTTCAAAATTAGACACAACATTGAAGATGGTGG
TGTTCAATTAGCTGACCATTATCAACAAAATACTCCAATTGGTGATGGTCCAGTCTTGTTACCAGACAAC
CATTACTTATCCTATCAATCTGCCTTATTCAAAGATCCAAACGAAAAGAGAGACCACATGGTCTTGTTAG
AATTTTTGACTGCTGCTGGTATTACCGAGGGTATGAATGAATTGTACAAATAGTAAGAATTCTGCAGATA
TCCATCACACTGGCGGCCGCTCGAGCATGCATCTAGAGGGCCCTATTCTATAGTGTCACCTAAATGCTAG
AGCTCGCTGATCAGCCTCGACTGTGCCTTCTAGTTGCCAGCCATCTGTTGTTTGCCCCTCCCCCGTGCCT
TCCTTGACCCTGGAAGGTGCCACTCCCACTGTCCTTTCCTAATAAAATGAGGAAATTGCATCGCATTGTC
TGAGTAGGTGTCATTCTATTCTGGGGGGTGGGGTGGGGCAGGACAGCAAGGGGGAGGATTGGGAAGACAA
TAGCAGGCATGCTGGGGATGCGGTGGGCTCTATGGCTTCTGAGGCGGAAAGAACCAGCTGGGGCTCTAGG
GGGTATCCCC
[124 nt withheld, positions 3721-3844]
C
[32 nt withheld, positions 3846-3877]
CA
[57 nt withheld, positions 3880-3936]
A
[49 nt withheld, positions 3938-3986]
CCTTTGACGTTGGAGTCCACGTTCTTT
[37 nt withheld, positions 4014-4050]
ACCCTATCTCGGTCTATTCTTTTGATTTATAAGGGATTTTGGGGATTTCGGCCTATTGGTTAAAAAATGA
GCTGATTTAACAAAAATTTAACGCGAATTAATTCTGTGGAATGTGTGTCAGTTAGGGTGTGGAAAGTCCC
CAGGCTCCCCAGGCAGGCAGAAGTATGCAAAGCATGCATCTCAATTAGTCAGCAACCAGGTGTGGAAAGT
CCCCAGGCTCCCCAGCAGGCAGAAGTATGCAAAGCATGCATCTCAATTAGTCAGCAACCATAGTCCCGCC
CCTAACTCCGCCCATCCCGCCCCTAACTCCGCCCAGTTCCGCCCATTCTCCGCCCCATGGCTGACTAATT
TTTTTTATTTATGCAGAGGCCGAGGCCGCCTCTGCCTCTGAGCTATTCCAGAAGTAGTGAGGAGGCTTTT
TTGGAGGCCTAGGCTTTTGCAAAAAGCTCCCGGGAGCTTGTATATCCATTTTCGGATCTGATCAAGAGAC
AGGATGAGGATCGTTTCGCATGATTGAACAAGATGGATTGCACGCAGGTTCTCCGGCCGCTTGGGTGGAG
AGGCTATTCGGCTATGACTGGGCACAACAGACAATCGGCTGCTCTGATGCCGCCGTGTTCCGGCTGTCAG
CGCAGGGGCGCCCGGTTCTTTTTGTCAAGACCGACCTGTCCGGTGCCCTGAATGAACTGCAGGACGAGGC
AGCGCGGCTATCGTGGCTGGCCACGACGGGCGTTCCTTGCGCAGCTGTGCTCGACGTTGTCACTGAAGCG
GGAAGGGACTGGCTGCTATTGGGCGAAGTGCCGGGGCAGGATCTCCTGTCATCTCACCTTGCTCCTGCCG
AGAAAGTATCCATCATGGCTGATGCAATGCGGCGGCTGCATACGCTTGATCCGGCTACCTGCCCATTCGA
CCACCAAGCGAAACATCGCATCGAGCGAGCACGTACTCGGATGGAAGCCGGTCTTGTCGATCAGGATGAT
CTGGACGAAGAGCATCAGGGGCTCGCGCCAGCCGAACTGTTCGCCAGGCTCAAGGCGCGCATGCCCGACG
GCGAGGATCTCGTCGTGACCCATGGCGATGCCTGCTTGCCGAATATCATGGTGGAAAATGGCCGCTTTTC
TGGATTCATCGACTGTGGCCGGCTGGGTGTGGCGGACCGCTATCAGGACATAGCGTTGGCTACCCGTGAT
ATTGCTGAAGAGCTTGGCGGCGAATGGGCTGACCGCTTCCTCGTGCTTTACGGTATCGCCGCTCCCGATT
CGCAGCGCATCGCCTTCTATCGCCTTCTTGACGAGTTCTTCTGAGCGGGACTCTGGGGTTCGAAATGACC
GACCAAGCGACGCCCAACCTGCCATCACGAGATTTCGATTCCACCGCCGCCTTCTATGAAAGGTTGGGCT
TCGGAATCGTTTTCCGGGACGCCGGCTGGATGATCCTCCAGCGCGGGGATCTCATGCTGGAGTTCTTCGC
CCACCCCAACTTGTTTATTGCAGCTTATAATGGTTACAAATAAAGCAATAGCATCACAAATTTCACAAAT
AAAGCATTTTTTTCACTGCATTCTAGTTGTGGTTTGTCCAAACTCATCAATGTATCTTATCATGTCTGTA
TACCGTCGACCTCTAGCTAGAGCTTGGCGTAATCATGGTCATAGCTGTTTCCTGTGTGAAATTGTTATCC
GCTCACAATTCCACACAACATACGAGCCGGAAGCATAAAGTGTAAAGCCTGGGGTGCCTAATGAGTGAGC
TAACTCACATTAATTGCGTTGCGCTCACTGCCCGCTTTCCAGTCGGGAAACCTGTCGTGCCAGCTGCATT
AATGAATCGGCCAACGCGCGGGGAGAGGCGGTTTGCGTATTGGGCGCTCTTCCGCTTCCTCGCTCACTGA
CTCGCTGCGCTCGGTCGTTCGGCTGCGGCGAGCGGTATCAGCTCACTCAAAGGCGGTAATACGGTTATCC
ACAGAATCAGGGGATAACGCAGGAAAGAACATGTGAGCAAAAGGCCAGCAAAAGGCCAGGAACCGTAAAA
AGGCCGCGTTGCTGGCGTTTTTCCATAGGCTCCGCCCCCCTGACGAGCATCACAAAAATCGACGCTCAAG
TCAGAGGTGGCGAAACCCGACAGGACTATAAAGATACCAGGCGTTTCCCCCTGGAAGCTCCCTCGTGCGC
TCTCCTGTTCCGACCCTGCCGCTTACCGGATACCTGTCCGCCTTTCTCCCTTCGGGAAGCGTGGCGCTTT
CTCAATGCTCACGCTGTAGGTATCTCAGTTCGGTGTAGGTCGTTCGCTCCAAGCTGGGCTGTGTGCACGA
ACCCCCCGTTCAGCCCGACCGCTGCGCCTTATCCGGTAACTATCGTCTTGAGTCCAACCCGGTAAGACAC
GACTTATCGCCACTGGCAGCAGCCACTGGTAACAGGATTAGCAGAGCGAGGTATGTAGGCGGTGCTACAG
AGTTCTTGAAGTGGTGGCCTAACTACGGCTACACTAGAAGGACAGTATTTGGTATCTGCGCTCTGCTGAA
GCCAGTTACCTTCGGAAAAAGAGTTGGTAGCTCTTGATCCGGCAAACAAACCACCGCTGGTAGCGGTGGT
TTTTTTGTTTGCAAGCAGCAGATTACGCGCAGAAAAAAAGGATCTCAAGAAGATCCTTTGATCTTTTCTA
CGGGGTCTGACGCTCAGTGGAACGAAAACTCACGTTAAGGGATTTTGGTCATGAGATTATCAAAAAGGAT
CTTCACCTAGATCCTTTTAAATTAAAAATGAAGTTTTAAATCAATCTAAAGTATATATGAGTAAACTTGG
TCTGACAGTTACCAATGCTTAATCAGTGAGGCACCTATCTCAGCGATCTGTCTATTTCGTTCATCCATAG
TTGCCTGACTCCCCGTCGTGTAGATAACTACGATACGGGAGGGCTTACCATCTGGCCCCAGTGCTGCAAT
GATACCGCGAGACCCACGCTCACCGGCTCCAGATTTATCAGCAATAAACCAGCCAGCCGGAAGGGCCGAG
CGCAGAAGTGGTCCTGCAACTTTATCCGCCTCCATCCAGTCTATTAATTGTTGCCGGGAAGCTAGAGTAA
GTAGTTCGCCAGTTAATAGTTTGCGCAACGTTGTTGCCATTGCTACAGGCATCGTGGTGTCACGCTCGTC
GTTTGGTATGGCTTCATTCAGCTCCGGTTCCCAACGATCAAGGCGAGTTACATGATCCCCCATGTTGTGC
AAAAAAGCGGTTAGCTCCTTCGGTCCTCCGATCGTTGTCAGAAGTAAGTTGGCCGCAGTGTTATCACTCA
TGGTTATGGCAGCACTGCATAATTCTCTTACTGTCATGCCATCCGTAAGATGCTTTTCTGTGACTGGTGA
GTACTCAACCAAGTCATTCTGAGAATAGTGTATGCGGCGACCGAGTTGCTCTTGCCCGGCGTCAATACGG
GATAATACCGCGCCACATAGCAGAACTTTAAAAGTGCTCATCATTGGAAAACGTTCTTCGGGGCGAAAAC
TCTCAAGGATCTTACCGCTGTTGAGATCCAGTTCGATGTAACCCACTCGTGCACCCAACTGATCTTCAGC
ATCTTTTACTTTCACCAGCGTTTCTGGGTGAGCAAAAACAGGAAGGCAAAATGCCGCAAAAAAGGGAATA
AGGGCGACACGGAAATGTTGAATACTCATACTCTTCCTTTTTCAATATTATTGAAGCATTTATCAGGGTT
ATTGTCTCATGAGCGGATACATATTTGAATGTATTTAGAAAAATAAACAAATAGGGGTTCCGCGCACATT
TCCCCGAAAAGTGCCACCTGACGTC
