>Addgene plasmid #64732 | pcDNA3-ER-CaNAR2 | addgene partial sequence | sequence record 111770 | CMV-F 5'-CGCAAATGGGCGGTAGGCGTG-3'
ACTAGAGAACCCACTGCTTACTGGCTTATCGAAATTAATACGACTCACTATAGGGAGACCCAAGCTTGGT
ACCCCTTGCAGCTTCCAGTTGTCAGGAAGAGAAGGCTCCCATGGACCCTGTGGTGGTGCTGGGGCTCTGT
CTCTCCTGTTTGCTTCTCCTTTCACTCTGGAAACAGAGCTATGGGGGAGGGGATCCCATGGTGAGCAAGG
GCGAGGAGCTGTTCACCGGGGTGGTGCCCATCCTGGTCGAGCTGGACGGCGACGTAAACGGCCACAAGTT
CAGCGTGTCCGGCGAGGGCGAGGGCGATGCCACCTACGGCAAGCTGACCCTGAAGTTCATCTGCACCACC
GGCAAGCTGCCCGTGCCCTGGCCCACCCTCGTGACCACCCTGAGCTGGGGCGTGCAGTGCTTCGCCCGCT
ACCCCGACCACATGAAGCAGCACGACTTCTTCAAGTCCGCCATGCCCGAAGGCTACGTCCAGGAGCGCAC
CATCTTCTTCAAGGACGACGGCAACTACAAGACCCGCGCCGAGGTGAAGTTCGAGGGCGACACCCTGGTG
AACCGCATCGAGCTGAAGGGCATCGACTTCAAGGAGGACGGCAACATCCTGGGGCACAAGCTGGAGTACA
ACGCCATCCACGGCAACGTCTATATCACCGCCGACAAGCAGAAGAACGGCATCAAGGCCAACTTCGGCCT
CAACTGCAACATCGAGGACGGCAGCGTGCAGCTCGCCGACCACTACCAGCAGAACACCCCCATCGGCGAC
GGCCCCGTGCTGCTGCCCGACAACCACTACCTGAGCACCCAGTCCAAGCTGAGCAA
