>Addgene plasmid #64732 | pcDNA3-ER-CaNAR2 | addgene partial sequence | sequence record 112464 | BGH-rev 5'-TAGAAGGCACAGTCGAGG-3'
TCTAGATGCATGCTCGAGCGGCCGCCAGTGTGATGGATATCTGCAGAATTCTTACTATTTGTACAATTCA
TTCATACCCTCGGTAATACCAGCAGCAGTCAAAAATTCTAACAAGACCATGTGGTCTCTCTTTTCGTTTG
GATCTTTGAATAAGGCAGATTGATAGGATAAGTAATGGTTGTCTGGTAACAAGACTGGACCATCACCAAT
TGGAGTATTTTGTTGATAATGGTCAGCTAATTGAACACCACCATCTTCAATGTTGTGTCTAATTTTGAAG
TTAGCTTTGATACCATTCTTTTGTTTGTCAGCAGTGATGTAAACATTGTGAGAGTTATAGTTGTATTCCA
ATTTGTGACCTAAAATGTTACCATCTTCTTTAAAATCAATACCTTTTAATTCGATTCTATTAACTAAGGT
ATCACCTTCAAACTTGACTTCAGCTCTGGTCTTGTAGTTACCGTCATCTTTGAAAAAAATAGTTCTTTCT
TGAACATAACCTTCTGGCATGGCAGACTTGAAAAAGTCATGTTGTTTCATATGATCTGGGTATCTAGCAA
AACATTGAACACCATAACCTAAAGTAGTGACTAAGGTTGGCCATGGAACTGGCAATTTACCAGTAGTACA
GAGTAATTTTAAGGTCAATTTACCGTACGTAGCATCACCTTCACCTTCACCGGAGACAG
